>Addgene plasmid #223598 | pHR-Spy-CD86 | addgene full sequence | sequence record 444052 | Addgene NGS Result
CGATACCGTCGACCTCGAGGGAATTAATTCGAGCTCGGTACCTTTAAGACCAATGACTTACAAGGCAGCT
GTAGATCTTAGCCACTTTTTAAAAGAAAAGGGGGGACTGGAAGGGCTAATTCACTCCCAACGAAGACAAG
ATCTGCTTTTTGCTTGTACTGGGTCTCTCTGGTTAGACCAGATCTGAGCCTGGGAGCTCTCTGGCTAACT
AGGGAACCCACTGCTTAAGCCTCAATAAAGCTTGCCTTGAGTGCTTCAAGTAGTGTGTGCCCGTCTGTTG
TGTGACTCTGGTAACTAGAGATCCCTCAGACCCTTTTAGTCAGTGTGGAAAATCTCTAGCAGCATCTAGA
ATTAATTCCGTGTATTCTATAGTGTCACCTAAATCGTATGTGTATGATACATAAGGTTATGTATTAATTG
TAGCCGCGTTCTAACGACAATATGTACAAGCCTAATTGTGTAGCATCTGGCTTACTGAAGCAGACCCTAT
CATCTCTCTCGTAAACTGCCGTCAGAGTCGGTTTGGTTGGACGAACCTTCTGAGTTTCTGGTAACGCCGT
CCCGCACCCGGAAATGGTCAGCGAACCAATCAGCAGGGTCATCGCTAGCCAGATCCTCTACGCCGGACGC
ATCGTGGCCGGCATCACCGGCGCCACAGGTGCGGTTGCTGGCGCCTATATCGCCGACATCACCGATGGGG
AAGATCGGGCTCGCCACTTCGGGCTCATGAGCGCTTGTTTCGGCGTGGGTATGGTGGCAGGCCCCGTGGC
CGGGGGACTGTTGGGCGCCATCTCCTTGCATGCACCATTCCTTGCGGCGGCGGTGCTCAACGGCCTCAAC
CTACTACTGGGCTGCTTCCTAATGCAGGAGTCGCATAAGGGAGAGCGTCGAATGGTGCACTCTCAGTACA
ATCTGCTCTGATGCCGCATAGTTAAGCCAGCCCCGACACCCGCCAACACCCGCTGACGCGCCCTGACGGG
CTTGTCTGCTCCCGGCATCCGCTTACAGACAAGCTGTGACCGTCTCCGGGAGCTGCATGTGTCAGAGGTT
TTCACCGTCATCACCGAAACGCGCGAGACGAAAGGGCCTCGTGATACGCCTATTTTTATAGGTTAATGTC
ATGATAATAATGGTTTCTTAGACGTCAGGTGGCACTTTTCGGGGAAATGTGCGCGGAACCCCTATTTGTT
TATTTTTCTAAATACATTCAAATATGTATCCGCTCATGAGACAATAACCCTGATAAATGCTTCAATAATA
TTGAAAAAGGAAGAGTATGAGTATTCAACATTTCCGTGTCGCCCTTATTCCCTTTTTTGCGGCATTTTGC
CTTCCTGTTTTTGCTCACCCAGAAACGCTGGTGAAAGTAAAAGATGCTGAAGATCAGTTGGGTGCACGAG
TGGGTTACATCGAACTGGATCTCAACAGCGGTAAGATCCTTGAGAGTTTTCGCCCCGAAGAACGTTTTCC
AATGATGAGCACTTTTAAAGTTCTGCTATGTGGCGCGGTATTATCCCGTATTGACGCCGGGCAAGAGCAA
CTCGGTCGCCGCATACACTATTCTCAGAATGACTTGGTTGAGTACTCACCAGTCACAGAAAAGCATCTTA
CGGATGGCATGACAGTAAGAGAATTATGCAGTGCTGCCATAACCATGAGTGATAACACTGCGGCCAACTT
ACTTCTGACAACGATCGGAGGACCGAAGGAGCTAACCGCTTTTTTGCACAACATGGGGGATCATGTAACT
CGCCTTGATCGTTGGGAACCGGAGCTGAATGAAGCCATACCAAACGACGAGCGTGACACCACGATGCCTG
TAGCAATGGCAACAACGTTGCGCAAACTATTAACTGGCGAACTACTTACTCTAGCTTCCCGGCAACAATT
AATAGACTGGATGGAGGCGGATAAAGTTGCAGGACCACTTCTGCGCTCGGCCCTTCCGGCTGGCTGGTTT
ATTGCTGATAAATCTGGAGCCGGTGAGCGTGGGTCTCGCGGTATCATTGCAGCACTGGGGCCAGATGGTA
AGCCCTCCCGTATCGTAGTTATCTACACGACGGGGAGTCAGGCAACTATGGATGAACGAAATAGACAGAT
CGCTGAGATAGGTGCCTCACTGATTAAGCATTGGTAACTGTCAGACCAAGTTTACTCATATATACTTTAG
ATTGATTTAAAACTTCATTTTTAATTTAAAAGGATCTAGGTGAAGATCCTTTTTGATAATCTCATGACCA
AAATCCCTTAACGTGAGTTTTCGTTCCACTGAGCGTCAGACCCCGTAGAAAAGATCAAAGGATCTTCTTG
AGATCCTTTTTTTCTGCGCGTAATCTGCTGCTTGCAAACAAAAAAACCACCGCTACCAGCGGTGGTTTGT
TTGCCGGATCAAGAGCTACCAACTCTTTTTCCGAAGGTAACTGGCTTCAGCAGAGCGCAGATACCAAATA
CTGTTCTTCTAGTGTAGCCGTAGTTAGGCCACCACTTCAAGAACTCTGTAGCACCGCCTACATACCTCGC
TCTGCTAATCCTGTTACCAGTGGCTGCTGCCAGTGGCGATAAGTCGTGTCTTACCGGGTTGGACTCAAGA
CGATAGTTACCGGATAAGGCGCAGCGGTCGGGCTGAACGGGGGGTTCGTGCACACAGCCCAGCTTGGAGC
GAACGACCTACACCGAACTGAGATACCTACAGCGTGAGCTATGAGAAAGCGCCACGCTTCCCGAAGGGAG
AAAGGCGGACAGGTATCCGGTAAGCGGCAGGGTCGGAACAGGAGAGCGCACGAGGGAGCTTCCAGGGGGA
AACGCCTGGTATCTTTATAGTCCTGTCGGGTTTCGCCACCTCTGACTTGAGCGTCGATTTTTGTGATGCT
CGTCAGGGGGGCGGAGCCTATGGAAAAACGCCAGCAACGCGGCCTTTTTACGGTTCCTGGCCTTTTGCTG
GCCTTTTGCTCACATGTTCTTTCCTGCGTTATCCCCTGATTCTGTGGATAACCGTATTACCGCCTTTGAG
TGAGCTGATACCGCTCGCCGCAGCCGAACGACCGAGCGCAGCGAGTCAGTGAGCGAGGAAGCGGAAGAGC
GCCCAATACGCAAACCGCCTCTCCCCGCGCGTTGGCCGATTCATTAATGCAGCTGTGGAATGTGTGTCAG
TTAGGGTGTGGAAAGTCCCCAGGCTCCCCAGCAGGCAGAAGTATGCAAAGCATGCATCTCAATTAGTCAG
CAACCAGGTGTGGAAAGTCCCCAGGCTCCCCAGCAGGCAGAAGTATGCAAAGCATGCATCTCAATTAGTC
AGCAACCATAGTCCCGCCCCTAACTCCGCCCATCCCGCCCCTAACTCCGCCCAGTTCCGCCCATTCTCCG
CCCCATGGCTGACTAATTTTTTTTATTTATGCAGAGGCCGAGGCCGCCTCGGCCTCTGAGCTATTCCAGA
AGTAGTGAGGAGGCTTTTTTGGAGGCCTAGGCTTTTGCAAAAAGCTTGGACACAAGACAGGCTTGCGAGA
TATGTTTGAGAATACCACTTTATCCCGCGTCAGGGAGAGGCAGTGCGTAAAAAGACGCGGACTCATGTGA
AATACTGGTTTTTAGTGCGCCAGATCTCTATAATCTCGCGCAACCTATTTTCCCCTCGAACACTTTTTAA
GCCGTAGATAAACAGGCTGGGACACTTCACATGAGCGAAAAATACATCGTCACCTGGGACATGTTGCAGA
TCCATGCACGTAAACTCGCAAGCCGACTGATGCCTTCTGAACAATGGAAAGGCATTATTGCCGTAAGCCG
TGGCGGTCTGTACCGGGTGCGTTACTGGCGCGTGAACTGGGTATTCGTCATGTCGATACCGTTTGTATTT
CCAGCTACGATCACGACAACCAGCGCGAGCTTAAAGTGCTGAAACGCGCAGAAGGCGATGGCGAAGGCTT
CATCGTTATTGATGACCTGGTGGATACCGGTGGTACTGCGGTTGCGATTCGTGAAATGTATCCAAAAGCG
CACTTTGTCACCATCTTCGCAAAACCGGCTGGTCGTCCGCTGGTTGATGACTATGTTGTTGATATCCCGC
AAGATACCTGGATTGAACAGCCGTGGGATATGGGCGTCGTATTCGTCCCGCCAATCTCCGGTCGCTAATC
TTTTCAACGCCTGGCACTGCCGGGCGTTGTTCTTTTTAACTTCAGGCGGGTTACAATAGTTTCCAGTAAG
TATTCTGGAGGCTGCATCCATGACACAGGCAAACCTGAGCGAAACCCTGTTCAAACCCCGCTTTAAACAT
CCTGAAACCTCGACGCTAGTCCGCCGCTTTAATCACGGCGCACAACCGCCTGTGCAGTCGGCCCTTGATG
GTAAAACCATCCCTCACTGGTATCGCATGATTAACCGTCTGATGTGGATCTGGCGCGGCATTGACCCACG
CGAAATCCTCGACGTCCAGGCACGTATTGTGATGAGCGATGCCGAACGTACCGACGATGATTTATACGAT
ACGGTGATTGGCTACCGTGGCGGCAACTGGATTTATGAGTGGGCCCCGGATCTTTGTGAAGGAACCTTAC
TTCTGTGGTGTGACATAATTGGACAAACTACCTACAGAGATTTAAAGCTCTAAGGTAAATATAAAATTTT
TAAGTGTATAATGTGTTAAACTACTGATTCTAATTGTTTGTGTATTTTAGATTCCAACCTATGGAACTGA
TGAATGGGAGCAGTGGTGGAATGCCTTTAATGAGGAAAACCTGTTTTGCTCAGAAGAAATGCCATCTAGT
GATGATGAGGCTACTGCTGACTCTCAACATTCTACTCCTCCAAAAAAGAAGAGAAAGGTAGAAGACCCCA
AGGACTTTCCTTCAGAATTGCTAAGTTTTTTGAGTCATGCTGTGTTTAGTAATAGAACTCTTGCTTGCTT
TGCTATTTACACCACAAAGGAAAAAGCTGCACTGCTATACAAGAAAATTATGGAAAAATATTCTGTAACC
TTTATAAGTAGGCATAACAGTTATAATCATAACATACTGTTTTTTCTTACTCCACACAGGCATAGAGTGT
CTGCTATTAATAACTATGCTCAAAAATTGTGTACCTTTAGCTTTTTAATTTGTAAAGGGGTTAATAAGGA
ATATTTGATGTATAGTGCCTTGACTAGAGATCATAATCAGCCATACCACATTTGTAGAGGTTTTACTTGC
TTTAAAAAACCTCCCACACCTCCCCCTGAACCTGAAACATAAAATGAATGCAATTGTTGTTGTTAACTTG
TTTATTGCAGCTTATAATGGTTACAAATAAAGCAATAGCATCACAAATTTCACAAATAAAGCATTTTTTT
CACTGCATTCTAGTTGTGGTTTGTCCAAACTCATCAATGTATCTTATCATGTCTGGATCAACTGGATAAC
TCAAGCTAACCAAAATCATCCCAAACTTCCCACCCCATACCCTATTACCACTGCCAATTACCTGTGGTTT
CATTTACTCTAAACCTGTGATTCCTCTGAATTATTTTCATTTTAAAGAAATTGTATTTGTTAAATATGTA
CTACAAACTTAGTAGTTGGAAGGGCTAATTCACTCCCAAAGAAGACAAGATATCCTTGATCTGTGGATCT
ACCACACACAAGGCTACTTCCCTGATTAGCAGAACTACACACCAGGGCCAGGGGTCAGATATCCACTGAC
CTTTGGATGGTGCTACAAGCTAGTACCAGTTGAGCCAGATAAGGTAGAAGAGGCCAATAAAGGAGAGAAC
ACCAGCTTGTTACACCCTGTGAGCCTGCATGGGATGGATGACCCGGAGAGAGAAGTGTTAGAGTGGAGGT
TTGACAGCCGCCTAGCATTTCATCACGTGGCCCGAGAGCTGCATCCGGAGTACTTCAAGAACTGCTGATA
TCGAGCTTGCTACAAGGGACTTTCCGCTGGGGACTTTCCAGGGAGGCGTGGCCTGGGCGGGACTGGGGAG
TGGCGAGCCCTCAGATCCTGCATATAAGCAGCTGCTTTTTGCCTGTACTGGGTCTCTCTGGTTAGACCAG
ATCTGAGCCTGGGAGCTCTCTGGCTAACTAGGGAACCCACTGCTTAAGCCTCAATAAAGCTTGCCTTGAG
TGCTTCAAGTAGTGTGTGCCCGTCTGTTGTGTGACTCTGGTAACTAGAGATCCCTCAGACCCTTTTAGTC
AGTGTGGAAAATCTCTAGCAGTGGCGCCCGAACAGGGACTTGAAAGCGAAAGGGAAACCAGAGGAGCTCT
CTCGACGCAGGACTCGGCTTGCTGAAGCGCGCACGGCAAGAGGCGAGGGGCGGCGACTGGTGAGTACGCC
AAAAATTTTGACTAGCGGAGGCTAGAAGGAGAGAGATGGGTGCGAGAGCGTCAGTATTAAGCGGGGGAGA
ATTAGATCGCGATGGGAAAAAATTCGGTTAAGGCCAGGGGGAAAGAAAAAATATAAATTAAAACATATAG
TATGGGCAAGCAGGGAGCTAGAACGATTCGCAGTTAATCCTGGCCTGTTAGAAACATCAGAAGGCTGTAG
ACAAATACTGGGACAGCTACAACCATCCCTTCAGACAGGATCAGAAGAACTTAGATCATTATATAATACA
GTAGCAACCCTCTATTGTGTGCATCAAAGGATAGAGATAAAAGACACCAAGGAAGCTTTAGACAAGATAG
AGGAAGAGCAAAACAAAAGTAAGACCACCGCACAGCAAGCGGCCGGCCGCTGATCTTCAGACCTGGAGGA
GGAGATATGAGGGACAATTGGAGAAGTGAATTATATAAATATAAAGTAGTAAAAATTGAACCATTAGGAG
TAGCACCCACCAAGGCAAAGAGAAGAGTGGTGCAGAGAGAAAAAAGAGCAGTGGGAATAGGAGCTTTGTT
CCTTGGGTTCTTGGGAGCAGCAGGAAGCACTATGGGCGCAGCGTCAATGACGCTGACGGTACAGGCCAGA
CAATTATTGTCTGGTATAGTGCAGCAGCAGAACAATTTGCTGAGGGCTATTGAGGCGCAACAGCATCTGT
TGCAACTCACAGTCTGGGGCATCAAGCAGCTCCAGGCAAGAATCCTGGCTGTGGAAAGATACCTAAAGGA
TCAACAGCTCCTGGGGATTTGGGGTTGCTCTGGAAAACTCATTTGCACCACTGCTGTGCCTTGGAATGCT
AGTTGGAGTAATAAATCTCTGGAACAGATTTGGAATCACACGACCTGGATGGAGTGGGACAGAGAAATTA
ACAATTACACAAGCTTAATACACTCCTTAATTGAAGAATCGCAAAACCAGCAAGAAAAGAATGAACAAGA
ATTATTGGAATTAGATAAATGGGCAAGTTTGTGGAATTGGTTTAACATAACAAATTGGCTGTGGTATATA
AAATTATTCATAATGATAGTAGGAGGCTTGGTAGGTTTAAGAATAGTTTTTGCTGTACTTTCTATAGTGA
ATAGAGTTAGGCAGGGATATTCACCATTATCGTTTCAGACCCACCTCCCAACCCCGAGGGGACCCGACAG
GCCCGAAGGAATAGAAGAAGAAGGTGGAGAGAGAGACAGAGACAGATCCATTCGATTAGTGAACGGATCT
CGACGGTATCGCCAAATGGCAGTATTCATCCACAATTTTAAAAGAAAAGGGGGGATTGGGGGGTACAGTG
CAGGGGAAAGAATAGTAGACATAATAGCAACAGACATACAAACTAAAGAATTACAAAAACAAATTACAAA
AATTCAAAATTTTCGGGTTTATTACAGGGACAGCAGAGATCCAGTTTGGATCGATAAGCTTGATATCGAA
TTCCTGCAGCCCCGATAAAATAAAAGATTTTATTTAGTCTCCAGAAAAAGGGGGGAATGAAAGACCCCAC
CTGTAGGTTTGGCAAGCTAGCTGCAGTAACGCCATTTTGCAAGGCATGGAAAAATACCAAACCAAGAATA
GAGAAGTTCAGATCAAGGGCGGGTACATGAAAATAGCTAACGTTGGGCCAAACAGGATATCTGCGGTGAG
CAGTTTCGGCCCCGGCCCGGGGCCAAGAACAGATGGTCACCGCAGTTTCGGCCCCGGCCCGAGGCCAAGA
ACAGATGGTCCCCAGATATGGCCCAACCCTCAGCAGTTTCTTAAGACCCATCAGATGTTTCCAGGCTCCC
CCAAGGACCTGAAATGACCCTGCGCCTTATTTGAATTAACCAATCAGCCTGCTTCTCGCTTCTGTTCGCG
CGCTTCTGCTTCCCGAGCTCTATAAAAGAGCTCACAACCCCTCACTCGGCGCGCCAGTCCTCCGACAGAC
TGAGTCGCCCGGGGGGGATCTGGAGCTCTCGAGAATTCTCATGGATCCCCAGTGCACTATGGGACTGAGT
AACATTCTCTTTGTGATGGCCTTCCTGCTCTCTGGTGCTGCTCCTCTGAAGATTCAACGTGGCGTGCCTC
ATATCGTGATGGTGGACGCCTACAAGCGTTACAAGGGTAGCGGTAGCGGTAGCGGTGGAGGATCCGCTCC
TCTGAAGATTCAAGCTTATTTCAATGAGACTGCAGACCTGCCATGCCAATTTGCAAACTCTCAAAACCAA
AGCCTGAGTGAGCTAGTAGTATTTTGGCAGGACCAGGAAAACTTGGTTCTGAATGAGGTATACTTAGGCA
AAGAGAAATTTGACAGTGTTCATTCCAAGTATATGGGCCGCACAAGTTTTGATTCGGACAGTTGGACCCT
GAGACTTCACAATCTTCAGATCAAGGACAAGGGCTTGTATCAATGTATCATCCATCACAAAAAGCCCACA
GGAATGATTCGCATCCACCAGATGAATTCTGAACTGTCAGTGCTTGCTAACTTCAGTCAACCTGAAATAG
TACCAATTTCTAATATAACAGAAAATGTGTACATAAATTTGACCTGCTCATCTATACACGGTTACCCAGA
ACCTAAGAAGATGAGTGTTTTGCTAAGAACCAAGAATTCAACTATCGAGTATGATGGTATTATGCAGAAA
TCTCAAGATAATGTCACAGAACTGTACGACGTTTCCATCAGCTTGTCTGTTTCATTCCCTGATGTTACGA
GCAATATGACCATCTTCTGTATTCTGGAAACTGACAAGACGCGGCTTTTATCTTCACCTTTCTCTATAGA
GCTTGAGGACCCTCAGCCTCCCCCAGACCACATTCCTTGGATTACAGCTGTACTTCCAACAGTTATTATA
TGTGTGATGGTTTTCTGTCTAATTCTATGGAAATGGAAGAAGAAGAAGCGGCCTCGCAACTCTTATAAAT
GTGGAACCAACACAATGGAGAGGGAAGAGAGTGAACAGACCAAGAAAAGAGAAAAAATCCATATACCTGA
AAGATCTGATGAAACCCAGCGTGTTTTTAAAAGTTCGAAGACATCTTCATGCGACAAAAGTGATACATGT
TTTTAAGCGACTCTAGAGTCGACCTGCAGGCATGCAAGCTTGATATCAAGCTTATCGATAATCAACCTCT
GGATTACAAAATTTGTGAAAGATTGACTGGTATTCTTAACTATGTTGCTCCTTTTACGCTATGTGGATAC
GCTGCTTTAATGCCTTTGTATCATGCTATTGCTTCCCGTATGGCTTTCATTTTCTCCTCCTTGTATAAAT
CCTGGTTGCTGTCTCTTTATGAGGAGTTGTGGCCCGTTGTCAGGCAACGTGGCGTGGTGTGCACTGTGTT
TGCTGACGCAACCCCCACTGGTTGGGGCATTGCCACCACCTGTCAGCTCCTTTCCGGGACTTTCGCTTTC
CCCCTCCCTATTGCCACGGCGGAACTCATCGCCGCCTGCCTTGCCCGCTGCTGGACAGGGGCTCGGCTGT
TGGGCACTGACAATTCCGTGGTGTTGTCGGGGAAATCATCGTCCTTTCCTTGGCTGCTCGCCTGTGTTGC
CACCTGGATTCTGCGCGGGACGTCCTTCTGCTACGTCCCTTCGGCCCTCAATCCAGCGGACCTTCCTTCC
CGCGGCCTGCTGCCGGCTCTGCGGCCTCTTCCGCGTCTTCGCCTTCGCCCTCAGACGAGTCGGATCTCCC
TTTGGGCCGCCTCCCCGCAT
Features (pLannotate 1.2.2; 33 found; start..end, strand, type, name):
     38..106     +  CDS            nef (fragment): NEF_HV1Z2 - Experimental evidence at protein level: Swiss-Prot protein existence level 1. Extracellular Nef protein targets CD4(+) T-lymphocytes for apoptosis by interacting with CXCR4 surface receptors. From Human immunodeficiency virus type 1 group M subtype D (isolate Z2/CDC-Z34) (HIV-1).
    108..341     +  LTR            3' LTR (ΔU3): self-inactivating 3' long terminal repeat (LTR) from HIV-1
    366..384     -  promoter       SP6 promoter: promoter for bacteriophage SP6 RNA polymerase
    612..891     +  CDS            TcR (fragment): tetracycline efflux protein; tet; confers resistance to tetracycline
    892..940     -  misc_feature   bom (fragment): basis of mobility region from pBR322
   1042..1077    -  CDS            rop (fragment): Rop protein, which maintains plasmids at low copy number; rop
   1172..1276    +  promoter       AmpR promoter: bla
   1277..2137    +  CDS            AmpR: β-lactamase; bla; confers resistance to ampicillin, carbenicillin, and related antibiotics
   2308..2896    +  rep_origin     ori: high-copy-number ColE1/pMB1/pBR322/pUC origin of replication
   3079..3135    +  CDS            lacI (fragment): lac repressor; lacI; The lac repressor binds to the lac operator to inhibit transcription in E. coli. This inhibition can be relieved by adding lactose or isopropyl-β-D-thiogalactopyranoside (IPTG).
   3142..3471    +  promoter       SV40 promoter: SV40 enhancer and early promoter
   3671..3790    +  CDS            gpt (fragment): XGPT_ECOLI - Also known as gpp, gxu. Experimental evidence at protein level: Swiss-Prot protein existence level 1. Purine salvage pathway enzyme that catalyzes the transfer of the ribosyl-5-phosphate group from 5-phospho-alpha-D-ribose 1- diphosphate (PRPP) to the N9 position of the 6-oxopurines guanine and xanthine to form the corresponding ribonucleotides GMP (guanosine 5'- monophosphate) and XMP (xanthosine 5'-monophosphate), with the release of PPi. To a lesser extent, also acts on hypoxanthine (PubMed:9100006, PubMed:3886014). Does not ribophosphorylate adenine (PubMed:3886014). From Esch
   3790..4125    +  CDS            gpt (fragment): XGPT_ECOLI - Also known as gpp, gxu. Experimental evidence at protein level: Swiss-Prot protein existence level 1. Purine salvage pathway enzyme that catalyzes the transfer of the ribosyl-5-phosphate group from 5-phospho-alpha-D-ribose 1- diphosphate (PRPP) to the N9 position of the 6-oxopurines guanine and xanthine to form the corresponding ribonucleotides GMP (guanosine 5'- monophosphate) and XMP (xanthosine 5'-monophosphate), with the release of PPi. To a lesser extent, also acts on hypoxanthine (PubMed:9100006, PubMed:3886014). Does not ribophosphorylate adenine (PubMed:3886014). From Esch
   4220..4525    +  CDS            frsA (fragment): FRSA_ECOLI - Also known as yafA. Experimental evidence at protein level: Swiss-Prot protein existence level 1. Catalyzes the hydrolysis of esters (PubMed:15808744). Displays esterase activity toward pNP-butyrate (PubMed:15808744). May stimulate mixed-acid fermentation by acting as a fermentation/respiration switch that down-regulates respiration and up- regulates fermentation rates (PubMed:15169777). From Escherichia coli (strain K12).
   4529..4603    +  CDS            small t antigen (fragment): SV40 (simian virus 40) small t antigen
   4605..4670    +  intron         small t intron: SV40 (simian virus 40) small t antigen intron
   4800..4820    +  CDS            SV40 NLS: nuclear localization signal of SV40 (simian virus 40) large T antigen
   5139..5222    +  CDS            large T antigen (fragment): large T antigen from SV40 (simian virus 40)
   5245..5379    +  polyA_signal   SV40 poly(A) signal: SV40 polyadenylation signal
   5546..5875    +  CDS            nef (fragment): NEF_HV1BR - Experimental evidence at protein level: Swiss-Prot protein existence level 1. Extracellular Nef protein targets CD4(+) T-lymphocytes for apoptosis by interacting with CXCR4 surface receptors (PubMed:14990729). From Human immunodeficiency virus type 1 group M subtype B (isolate BRU/LAI) (HIV-1).
   5923..6180    +  LTR            5' LTR (truncated): truncated 5' long terminal repeat (LTR) from HIV-1
   6227..6352    +  misc_feature   HIV-1 Ψ: packaging signal of human immunodeficiency virus type 1
   6336..6674    +  CDS            HIV-1 gag (fragment): gag protein from human immunodeficiency virus 1; gag
   6849..7082    +  misc_feature   RRE: The Rev response element (RRE) of HIV-1 allows for Rev-dependent mRNA export from the nucleus to the cytoplasm.
   7459..7559    +  CDS            Rev (fragment): human immunodeficiency virus 1 (HIV-1) Rev protein; rev; enhances nuclear export of unspliced and incompletely spliced viral mRNAs
   7596..7713    +  misc_feature   cPPT/CTS: central polypurine tract and central termination sequence of HIV-1
   7750..7782    -  misc_feature   MCS (fragment): pBluescript multiple cloning site
   7866..8273    +  promoter       SFFV promoter: spleen focus-forming virus long terminal repeat (LTR) promoter
   8301..9383    +  CDS            CD86: CD86_HUMAN - Also known as CD28LG2. Experimental evidence at protein level: Swiss-Prot protein existence level 1. (Microbial infection) Acts as a receptor for adenovirus subgroup B. From Homo sapiens (Human).
   9391..9421    +  misc_feature   MCS (fragment): pUC18/19 multiple cloning site
   9422..9440    +  misc_feature   MCS (fragment): pBluescript multiple cloning site
   9440..10028   +  misc_feature   WPRE: woodchuck hepatitis virus posttranscriptional regulatory element
  10029..21      +  misc_feature   MCS (fragment) (across the origin): pBluescript multiple cloning site
