[The description below was written by a language model from this plasmid's Addgene catalogue record and pLannotate feature annotations shown in this document.]
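Description:
pHR-Spy-CD86 is a lentiviral transfer plasmid built on the pHR backbone for expressing human CD86 (B7-2), a ligand for the T cell co-stimulatory receptor CD28, in mammalian cells. It is propagated in E. coli as a high-copy plasmid through a ColE1/pUC-type origin and selected with ampicillin via the β-lactamase gene. The plasmid backbone outside the viral region also carries legacy elements typical of older HIV-1-derived vectors. These include an SV40 promoter followed by gpt fragments, SV40 small t intron and poly(A) sequences, and remnants of tetracycline resistance, bom, rop and lacI, none of which appears to be an intact functional marker in the annotation.

The viral cassette runs from a truncated HIV-1 5' LTR through the Ψ packaging signal with a partial gag sequence, the Rev response element for Rev-dependent nuclear export of the genomic RNA, and the cPPT/CTS. It ends in a self-inactivating ΔU3 3' LTR, which disables LTR-driven transcription after integration. Within this frame, the SFFV promoter drives the CD86 open reading frame, followed by a WPRE that enhances transcript stability and expression. According to the catalogue entry, the insert carries an N-terminal SpyTag003, a short peptide that forms a covalent isopeptide bond with its SpyCatcher003 partner. The feature table does not annotate the tag separately, so its exact position relative to the signal peptide is not stated. No mammalian selection marker or fluorescent reporter is annotated within the provirus.

The construct is intended for producing lentivirus, with packaging functions supplied in trans, to transduce cells with tagged CD86. The associated work concerns cis-B7:CD28 interactions in T cell co-stimulation.
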