Addgene plasmid #223598: pHR-Spy-CD86
Purpose: Lentiviral expression of human CD86 with SpyTag003 in mammalian cells
Depositing lab: Enfu Hui. Depositing organization: University of California, San Diego (UCSD). Publication: cis-B7:CD28 interactions at invaginated synaptic membranes provide CD28 co-stimulation and promote CD8(+) T cell function and anti-tumor immunity. Zhao Y, Caron C, Chan YY, Lee CK, Xu X, Zhang J, Masubuchi T, Wu C, Bui JD, Hui E. Immunity. 2023 Jun 13;56(6):1187-1203.e12. doi: 10.1016/j.immuni.2023.04.005. Epub 2023 May 8. PubMed 37160118.
Backbone
  Vector backbone: pHR
  Vector type: Lentiviral ; Mammalian Expression
Growth in bacteria
  Bacterial resistance: Ampicillin, 100 μg/mL
  Growth temperature: 37°C
  Growth strain: NEB Stable
  Copy number: High Copy
Gene/Insert
  Gene/Insert name: CD86
  Species: H. sapiens (human)
  Entrez Gene: CD86 (a.k.a. B7-2, B7.2, B70, CD28LG2, LAB72)
  Tag / fusion protein: Spytag003 (N terminal on insert)
  Cloning method: Gibson Cloning
  Sequencing primers: 5′ ccaatcagcctgcttctcgcttc; 3′ ccagaggttgattatcgataagc
Terms and licenses: Academic/Nonprofit Terms; Industry Terms: Not Available to Industry
Depositor comments: Plasmid lab code: L2437
How to cite: pHR-Spy-CD86 was a gift from Enfu Hui (Addgene plasmid # 223598 ; http://n2t.net/addgene:223598 ; RRID:Addgene_223598)
